>Addgene plasmid #144034 | TFORF2518 | addgene full sequence | sequence record 400546 | Addgene NGS Result
TTAATGTAGTCTTATGCAATACTCTTGTAGTCTTGCAACATGGTAACGATGAGTTAGCAACATGCCTTAC
AAGGAGAGAAAAAGCACCGTGCATGCCGATTGGTGGAAGTAAGGTGGTACGATCGTGCCTTATTAGGAAG
GCAACAGACGGGTCTGACATGGATTGGACGAACCACTGAATTGCCGCATTGCAGAGATATTGTATTTAAG
TGCCTAGCTCGATACATAAACGGGTCTCTCTGGTTAGACCAGATCTGAGCCTGGGAGCTCTCTGGCTAAC
TAGGGAACCCACTGCTTAAGCCTCAATAAAGCTTGCCTTGAGTGCTTCAAGTAGTGTGTGCCCGTCTGTT
GTGTGACTCTGGTAACTAGAGATCCCTCAGACCCTTTTAGTCAGTGTGGAAAATCTCTAGCAGTGGCGCC
CGAACAGGGACTTGAAAGCGAAAGGGAAACCAGAGGAGCTCTCTCGACGCAGGACTCGGCTTGCTGAAGC
GCGCACGGCAAGAGGCGAGGGGCGGCGACTGGTGAGTACGCCAAAAATTTTGACTAGCGGAGGCTAGAAG
GAGAGAGATGGGTGCGAGAGCGTCAGTATTAAGCGGGGGAGAATTAGATCGCGATGGGAAAAAATTCGGT
TAAGGCCAGGGGGAAAGAAAAAATATAAATTAAAACATATAGTATGGGCAAGCAGGGAGCTAGAACGATT
CGCAGTTAATCCTGGCCTGTTAGAAACATCAGAAGGCTGTAGACAAATACTGGGACAGCTACAACCATCC
CTTCAGACAGGATCAGAAGAACTTAGATCATTATATAATACAGTAGCAACCCTCTATTGTGTGCATCAAA
GGATAGAGATAAAAGACACCAAGGAAGCTTTAGACAAGATAGAGGAAGAGCAAAACAAAAGTAAGACCAC
CGCACAGCAAGCGGCCGCTGATCTTCAGACCTGGAGGAGGAGATATGAGGGACAATTGGAGAAGTGAATT
ATATAAATATAAAGTAGTAAAAATTGAACCATTAGGAGTAGCACCCACCAAGGCAAAGAGAAGAGTGGTG
CAGAGAGAAAAAAGAGCAGTGGGAATAGGAGCTTTGTTCCTTGGGTTCTTGGGAGCAGCAGGAAGCACTA
TGGGCGCAGCGTCAATGACGCTGACGGTACAGGCCAGACAATTATTGTCTGGTATAGTGCAGCAGCAGAA
CAATTTGCTGAGGGCTATTGAGGCGCAACAGCATCTGTTGCAACTCACAGTCTGGGGCATCAAGCAGCTC
CAGGCAAGAATCCTGGCTGTGGAAAGATACCTAAAGGATCAACAGCTCCTGGGGATTTGGGGTTGCTCTG
GAAAACTCATTTGCACCACTGCTGTGCCTTGGAATGCTAGTTGGAGTAATAAATCTCTGGAACAGATTTG
GAATCACACGACCTGGATGGAGTGGGACAGAGAAATTAACAATTACACAAGCTTAATACACTCCTTAATT
GAAGAATCGCAAAACCAGCAAGAAAAGAATGAACAAGAATTATTGGAATTAGATAAATGGGCAAGTTTGT
GGAATTGGTTTAACATAACAAATTGGCTGTGGTATATAAAATTATTCATAATGATAGTAGGAGGCTTGGT
AGGTTTAAGAATAGTTTTTGCTGTACTTTCTATAGTGAATAGAGTTAGGCAGGGATATTCACCATTATCG
TTTCAGACCCACCTCCCAACCCCGAGGGGACCCATGCATTGCATCTCAATTAGTCAGCAACCAGGTGTGG
AAAGTCCCCAGGCTCCCCAGCAGGCAGAAGTATGCAAAGCATGCGTCTCAATTAGTCAGCAACCATAGTC
CCGCCCCTAACTCCGCCCATCCCGCCCCTAACTCCGCCCAGTTCCGCCCATTCTCCGCCCCATGGCTGAC
TAATTTTTTTTATTTATGCAGAGGCCGAGGCCGCCTCGGCCTCTGAGCTATTCCAGAAGTAGTGAGGAGG
CTTTTTTGGAGGCCTAGGCTTTTGCAAAAAGCTTTCTAGAGGTACCACCGGAGCTTACCATGACCGAGTA
CAAGCCCACGGTGCGCCTCGCCACCCGCGACGACGTCCCCAGGGCCGTACGCACCCTCGCCGCCGCGTTC
GCCGACTACCCCGCCACGCGCCACACCGTCGATCCGGACCGCCACATCGAGCGGGTCACCGAGCTGCAAG
AACTCTTCCTCACGCGCGTCGGGCTCGACATCGGCAAGGTGTGGGTCGCGGACGACGGCGCCGCCGTGGC
GGTCTGGACCACGCCGGAGAGCGTCGAAGCGGGGGCGGTGTTCGCCGAGATCGGCCCGCGCATGGCCGAG
TTGAGCGGTTCCCGGCTGGCCGCGCAGCAACAGATGGAAGGCCTCCTGGCGCCGCACCGGCCCAAGGAGC
CCGCGTGGTTCCTGGCCACCGTCGGCGTCTCGCCCGACCACCAGGGCAAGGGTCTGGGCAGCGCCGTCGT
GCTCCCCGGAGTGGAGGCGGCCGAGCGCGCCGGGGTGCCCGCCTTCCTGGAGACCTCCGCGCCCCGCAAC
CTCCCCTTCTACGAGCGGCTCGGCTTCACCGTCACCGCCGACGTCGAGGTGCCCGAAGGACCGCGCACCT
GGTGCATGACCCGCAAGCCCGGTGCCAGTTAACGAATTCTAGATCTTGAGACAAATGGCAGTATTCATCC
ACAATTTTAAAAGAAAAGGGGGGATTGGGGGGTACAGTGCAGGGGAAAGAATAGTAGACATAATAGCAAC
AGACATACAAACTAAAGAATTACAAAAACAAATTACAAAAATTCAAAATTTTCGGGTTTATTACAGGGAC
AGCAGAGATCCACTTTGGCGCCGGCTCGAGGCCTGCAGGTGCAAAGATGGATAAAGTTTTAAACAGAGAG
GAATCTTTGCAGCTAATGGACCTTCTAGGTCTTGAAAGGAGTGGGAATTGGCTCCGGTGCCCGTCAGTGG
GCAGAGCGCACATCGCCCACAGTCCCCGAGAAGTTGGGGGGAGGGGTCGGCAATTGAACCGGTGCCTAGA
GAAGGTGGCGCGGGGTAAACTGGGAAAGTGATGTCGTGTACTGGCTCCGCCTTTTTCCCGAGGGTGGGGG
AGAACCGTATATAAGTGCAGTAGTCGCCGTGAACGTTCTTTTTCGCAACGGGTTTGCCGCCAGAACACAG
GTAAGTGCCGTGTGTGGTTCCCGCGGGCCTGGCCTCTTTACGGGTTATGGCCCTTGCGTGCCTTGAATTA
CTTCCACCTGGCTGCAGTACGTGATTCTTGATCCCGAGCTTCGGGTTGGAAGTGGGTGGGAGAGTTCGAG
GCCTTGCGCTTAAGGAGCCCCTTCGCCTCGTGCTTGAGTTGAGGCCTGGCCTGGGCGCTGGGGCCGCCGC
GTGCGAATCTGGTGGCACCTTCGCGCCTGTCTCGCTGCTTTCGATAAGTCTCTAGCCATTTAAAATTTTT
GATGACCTGCTGCGACGCTTTTTTTCTGGCAAGATAGTCTTGTAAATGCGGGCCAAGATCTGCACACTGG
TATTTCGGTTTTTGGGGCCGCGGGCGGCGACGGGGCCCGTGCGTCCCAGCGCACATGTTCGGCGAGGCGG
GGCCTGCGAGCGCGGCCACCGAGAATCGGACGGGGGTAGTCTCAAGCTGGCCGGCCTGCTCTGGTGCCTG
GCCTCGCGCCGCCGTGTATCGCCCCGCCCTGGGCGGCAAGGCTGGCCCGGTCGGCACCAGTTGCGTGAGC
GGAAAGATGGCCGCTTCCCGGCCCTGCTGCAGGGAGCTCAAAATGGAGGACGCGGCGCTCGGGAGAGCGG
GCGGGTGAGTCACCCACACAAAGGAAAAGGGCCTTTCCGTCCTCAGCCGTCGCTTCATGTGACTCCACGG
AGTACCGGGCGCCGTCCAGGCACCTCGATTAGTTCTCGAGCTTTTGGAGTACGTCGTCTTTAGGTTGGGG
GGAGGGGTTTTATGCGATGGAGTTTCCCCACACTGAGTGGGTGGAGACTGAAGTTAGGCCAGCTTGGCAC
TTGATGTAATTCTCCTTGGAATTTGCCCTTTTTGAGTTTGGATCTTGGTTCATTCTCAAGCCTCAGACAG
TGGTTCAAAGTTTTTTTCTTCCATTTCAGGTGTCGTGAGGCTAGCACCGCCACCATGTCGGTCTCCAGCG
GCGTCCAGATTCTGACAAAGCCAGAGACCGTGGACCGGAGGAGAAGTGCGGAAACGACCAAAGAGGCCGG
GCGACCACTGGAGATGGCTGTGTCCGAGCCCGAGGCCAGCGCCGCGGAATGGAAGCAACTGGATCCTGCT
CAGAGCAACCTGTATAATGATGTGATGCTGGAGAACTACTGCAACCAAGCCTCAATGGGGTGTCAAGCTC
CCAAACCAGACATGATCTCCAAGTTGGAAAAAGGAGAAGCACCATGGTTGGGGAAGGGGAAAAGACCCAG
TCAAGGTTGTCCAAGTAAAATAGCAAGACCCAAGCAAAAAGAAACTGATGGAAAAGTCCAGAAAGATGAT
GACCAGCTTGAAAATATCCAGAAATCTCAAAACAAACTCCTCAGGGAAGTTGCAGTCAAGAAGAAAACTC
AAGCTAAGAAGAATGGCAGTGACTGTGGTTCACTGGGGAAAAAAAATAATTTGCATAAAAAACATGTTCC
TTCAAAGAAAAGGCTTCTTAAATTTGAGTCATGTGGAAAAATTTTGAAACAGAATTTAGATTTACCTGAT
CACTCAAGAAACTGTGTAAAAAGGAAATCTGATGCAGCTAAAGAACACAAGAAGTCATTCAACCATAGCT
TATCTGATACAAGGAAAGGCAAAAAGCAAACTGGAAAGAAACATGAGAAATTATCCAGCCATAGCTCATC
TGATAAGTGTAACAAAACTGGCAAAAAACATGACAAATTATGCTGTCATAGTTCATCCCATATTAAACAG
GACAAAATTCAAACTGGAGAGAAACATGAGAAATCACCCAGCCTTAGCTCATCTACTAAGCATGAAAAAC
CTCAAGCTTGTGTGAAACCCTATGAATGTAATCAATGTGGAAAGGTTCTCAGCCATAAACAAGGACTCAT
TGACCATCAGAGAGTTCATACTGGGGAGAAACCATATGAATGTAATGAATGTGGGATAGCCTTTAGCCAA
AAGTCACACCTTGTTGTACATCAGAGAACTCACACCGGAGAAAAACCATATGAATGTATTCAGTGTGGCA
AAGCCCATGGTCATAAACATGCACTCACTGACCATCTAAGAATTCATACTGGAGAAAAGCCCTATGAATG
TGCTGAATGTGGGAAAACCTTCAGACACAGCTCAAACCTTATTCAACATGTGAGATCTCACACAGGTGAG
AAGCCATATGAATGTAAGGAATGTGGGAAGTCTTTTAGGTATAACTCATCTCTTACCGAACATGTGAGAA
CACATACAGGTGAAATACCATATGAATGCAATGAATGTGGAAAAGCCTTTAAGTATAGCTCATCCCTTAC
TAAACACATGAGAATTCATACAGGTGAGAAACCCTTTGAATGTAATGAATGTGGGAAAGCTTTCAGCAAG
AAGTCACACCTCATTATACATCAAAGAACTCATACTAAGGAGAAACCTTATAAATGTAATGAGTGTGGAA
AAGCCTTTGGACATAGCTCATCTCTTACTTACCATATGAGAACTCATACAGGTGAAAGTCCCTTTGAATG
TAATCAATGTGGGAAAGGCTTTAAACAAATTGAAGGCCTTACTCAACATCAGAGAGTTCATACTGGAGAG
AAACCGTATGAGTGTAATGAATGTGGGAAAGCCTTTAGCCAAAAGTCTCACCTCATTGTACATCAGAGAA
CTCATACTGGGGAGAAACCTTATGAATGTAACGAATGTGAAAAAGCCTTTAATGCAAAATCACAGCTTGT
TATACATCAGCGATCCCACACTGGAGAAAAACCCTATGAATGTAATGAATGTGGGAAAACTTTCAAACAA
AATGCATCCCTAACCAAACATGTGAAAACTCATTCAGAAGATAAATCTCATGAGTAGTAATGAACTAGTC
CGTAACTTGAAAGTATTTCGATTTCTTGGCTTTATATATCTTGTGGAAAGGACGAATTAGATTCAAGCAG
GTAGCGTTGACGCGTTAAGTCGACAATCAACCTCTGGATTACAAAATTTGTGAAAGATTGACTGGTATTC
TTAACTATGTTGCTCCTTTTACGCTATGTGGATACGCTGCTTTAATGCCTTTGTATCATGCTATTGCTTC
CCGTATGGCTTTCATTTTCTCCTCCTTGTATAAATCCTGGTTGCTGTCTCTTTATGAGGAGTTGTGGCCC
GTTGTCAGGCAACGTGGCGTGGTGTGCACTGTGTTTGCTGACGCAACCCCCACTGGTTGGGGCATTGCCA
CCACCTGTCAGCTCCTTTCCGGGACTTTCGCTTTCCCCCTCCCTATTGCCACGGCGGAACTCATCGCCGC
CTGCCTTGCCCGCTGCTGGACAGGGGCTCGGCTGTTGGGCACTGACAATTCCGTGGTGTTGTCGGGGAAA
TCATCGTCCTTTCCTTGGCTGCTCGCCTGTGTTGCCACCTGGATTCTGCGCGGGACGTCCTTCTGCTACG
TCCCTTCGGCCCTCAATCCAGCGGACCTTCCTTCCCGCGGCCTGCTGCCGGCTCTGCGGCCTCTTCCGCG
TCTTCGCCTTCGCCCTCAGACGAGTCGGATCTCCCTTTGGGCCGCCTCCCCGCGTCGACTTTAAGACCAA
TGACTTACAAGGCAGCTGTAGATCTTAGCCACTTTTTAAAAGAAAAGGGGGGACTGGAAGGGCTAATTCA
CTCCCAACGAAGACAAGATCTGCTTTTTGCTTGTACTGGGTCTCTCTGGTTAGACCAGATCTGAGCCTGG
GAGCTCTCTGGCTAACTAGGGAACCCACTGCTTAAGCCTCAATAAAGCTTGCCTTGAGTGCTTCAAGTAG
TGTGTGCCCGTCTGTTGTGTGACTCTGGTAACTAGAGATCCCTCAGACCCTTTTAGTCAGTGTGGAAAAT
CTCTAGCAGTACGTATAGTAGTTCATGTCATCTTATTATTCAGTATTTATAACTTGCAAAGAAATGAATA
TCAGAGAGTGAGAGGAACTTGTTTATTGCAGCTTATAATGGTTACAAATAAAGCAATAGCATCACAAATT
TCACAAATAAAGCATTTTTTTCACTGCATTCTAGTTGTGGTTTGTCCAAACTCATCAATGTATCTTATCA
TGTCTGGCTCTAGCTATCCCGCCCCTAACTCCGCCCATCCCGCCCCTAACTCCGCCCAGTTCCGCCCATT
CTCCGCCCCATGGCTGACTAATTTTTTTTATTTATGCAGAGGCCGAGGCCGCCTCGGCCTCTGAGCTATT
CCAGAAGTAGTGAGGAGGCTTTTTTGGAGGCCTAGGGACGTACCCAATTCGCCCTATAGTGAGTCGTATT
ACGCGCGCTCACTGGCCGTCGTTTTACAACGTCGTGACTGGGAAAACCCTGGCGTTACCCAACTTAATCG
CCTTGCAGCACATCCCCCTTTCGCCAGCTGGCGTAATAGCGAAGAGGCCCGCACCGATCGCCCTTCCCAA
CAGTTGCGCAGCCTGAATGGCGAATGGG
[124 nt withheld, positions 7589-7712]
C
[91 nt withheld, positions 7714-7804]
A
[49 nt withheld, positions 7806-7854]
CCTTTGACGTTGGAGTCCACGTTCTTT
[37 nt withheld, positions 7882-7918]
ACCCTATCTCGGTCTATTCTTTTGATTTATAAGGGATTTTGCCGATTTCGGCCTATTGGTTAAAAAATGA
GCTGATTTAACAAAAATTTAACGCGAATTTTAACAAAATATTAACGCTTACAATTTAGGTGGCACTTTTC
GGGGAAATGTGCGCGGAACCCCTATTTGTTTATTTTTCTAAATACATTCAAATATGTATCCGCTCATGAG
ACAATAACCCTGATAAATGCTTCAATAATATTGAAAAAGGAAGAGTATGAGTATTCAACATTTCCGTGTC
GCCCTTATTCCCTTTTTTGCGGCATTTTGCCTTCCTGTTTTTGCTCACCCAGAAACGCTGGTGAAAGTAA
AAGATGCTGAAGATCAGTTGGGTGCACGAGTGGGTTACATCGAACTGGATCTCAACAGCGGTAAGATCCT
TGAGAGTTTTCGCCCCGAAGAACGTTTTCCAATGATGAGCACTTTTAAAGTTCTGCTATGTGGCGCGGTA
TTATCCCGTATTGACGCCGGGCAAGAGCAACTCGGTCGCCGCATACACTATTCTCAGAATGACTTGGTTG
AGTACTCACCAGTCACAGAAAAGCATCTTACGGATGGCATGACAGTAAGAGAATTATGCAGTGCTGCCAT
AACCATGAGTGATAACACTGCGGCCAACTTACTTCTGACAACGATCGGAGGACCGAAGGAGCTAACCGCT
TTTTTGCACAACATGGGGGATCATGTAACTCGCCTTGATCGTTGGGAACCGGAGCTGAATGAAGCCATAC
CAAACGACGAGCGTGACACCACGATGCCTGTAGCAATGGCAACAACGTTGCGCAAACTATTAACTGGCGA
ACTACTTACTCTAGCTTCCCGGCAACAATTAATAGACTGGATGGAGGCGGATAAAGTTGCAGGACCACTT
CTGCGCTCGGCCCTTCCGGCTGGCTGGTTTATTGCTGATAAATCTGGAGCCGGTGAGCGTGGGTCTCGCG
GTATCATTGCAGCACTGGGGCCAGATGGTAAGCCCTCCCGTATCGTAGTTATCTACACGACGGGGAGTCA
GGCAACTATGGATGAACGAAATAGACAGATCGCTGAGATAGGTGCCTCACTGATTAAGCATTGGTAACTG
TCAGACCAAGTTTACTCATATATACTTTAGATTGATTTAAAACTTCATTTTTAATTTAAAAGGATCTAGG
TGAAGATCCTTTTTGATAATCTCATGACCAAAATCCCTTAACGTGAGTTTTCGTTCCACTGAGCGTCAGA
CCCCGTAGAAAAGATCAAAGGATCTTCTTGAGATCCTTTTTTTCTGCGCGTAATCTGCTGCTTGCAAACA
AAAAAACCACCGCTACCAGCGGTGGTTTGTTTGCCGGATCAAGAGCTACCAACTCTTTTTCCGAAGGTAA
CTGGCTTCAGCAGAGCGCAGATACCAAATACTGTTCTTCTAGTGTAGCCGTAGTTAGGCCACCACTTCAA
GAACTCTGTAGCACCGCCTACATACCTCGCTCTGCTAATCCTGTTACCAGTGGCTGCTGCCAGTGGCGAT
AAGTCGTGTCTTACCGGGTTGGACTCAAGACGATAGTTACCGGATAAGGCGCAGCGGTCGGGCTGAACGG
GGGGTTCGTGCACACAGCCCAGCTTGGAGCGAACGACCTACACCGAACTGAGATACCTACAGCGTGAGCT
ATGAGAAAGCGCCACGCTTCCCGAAGGGAGAAAGGCGGACAGGTATCCGGTAAGCGGCAGGGTCGGAACA
GGAGAGCGCACGAGGGAGCTTCCAGGGGGAAACGCCTGGTATCTTTATAGTCCTGTCGGGTTTCGCCACC
TCTGACTTGAGCGTCGATTTTTGTGATGCTCGTCAGGGGGGCGGAGCCTATGGAAAAACGCCAGCAACGC
GGCCTTTTTACGGTTCCTGGCCTTTTGCTGGCCTTTTGCTCACATGTTCTTTCCTGCGTTATCCCCTGAT
TCTGTGGATAACCGTATTACCGCCTTTGAGTGAGCTGATACCGCTCGCCGCAGCCGAACGACCGAGCGCA
GCGAGTCAGTGAGCGAGGAAGCGGAAGAGCGCCCAATACGCAAACCGCCTCTCCCCGCGCGTTGGCCGAT
TCATTAATGCAGCTGGCACGACAGGTTTCCCGACTGGAAAGCGGGCAGTGAGCGCAACGCAATTAATGTG
AGTTAGCTCACTCATTAGGCACCCCAGGCTTTACACTTTATGCTTCCGGCTCGTATGTTGTGTGGAATTG
TGAGCGGATAACAATTTCACACAGGAAACAGCTATGACCATGATTACGCCAAGCGCGCAATTAACCCTCA
CTAAAGGGAACAAAAGCTGGAGCTGCAAGC
Features (pLannotate 1.2.2; 31 found; start..end, strand, type, name):
      5..231     +  promoter       RSV promoter: Rous sarcoma virus enhancer/promoter
    232..412     +  LTR            5' LTR (truncated): truncated 5' long terminal repeat (LTR) from HIV-1
    459..584     +  misc_feature   HIV-1 Ψ: packaging signal of human immunodeficiency virus type 1
    568..931     +  CDS            HIV-1 gag (fragment): gag protein from human immunodeficiency virus 1; gag
   1077..1310    +  misc_feature   RRE: The Rev response element (RRE) of HIV-1 allows for Rev-dependent mRNA export from the nucleus to the cytoplasm.
   1687..1713    +  CDS            Rev (fragment): human immunodeficiency virus 1 (HIV-1) Rev protein; rev; enhances nuclear export of unspliced and incompletely spliced viral mRNAs
   1720..1743    +  promoter       SV40 promoter (fragment): SV40 early promoter
   1744..1815    +  promoter       SV40 promoter (fragment): SV40 enhancer and early promoter
   1839..1974    +  rep_origin     SV40 ori: SV40 origin of replication
   2020..2616    +  CDS            PuroR (fragment): puromycin N-acetyltransferase; pac from Streptomyces; confers resistance to puromycin
   2665..2782    +  misc_feature   cPPT/CTS: central polypurine tract and central termination sequence of HIV-1
   2847..2913    +  CDS            small t antigen (fragment): SV40 (simian virus 40) small t antigen
   2920..4098    +  promoter       EF-1α promoter: strong constitutive promoter for human elongation factor EF-1α
   4115..5068    +  CDS            ZFP37 (fragment): ZFP37_HUMAN - Experimental evidence at transcript level: Swiss-Prot protein existence level 2. May be involved in transcriptional regulation. From Homo sapiens (Human).
   6020..6073    +  promoter       U6 promoter (fragment): RNA polymerase III promoter for human U6 snRNA
   6115..6703    +  misc_feature   WPRE: woodchuck hepatitis virus posttranscriptional regulatory element
   6754..6773    +  misc_feature   cPPT/CTS (fragment): central polypurine tract and central termination sequence of HIV-1
   6775..7008    +  LTR            3' LTR (ΔU3): self-inactivating 3' long terminal repeat (LTR) from HIV-1
   7086..7207    +  polyA_signal   SV40 poly(A) signal: SV40 polyadenylation signal
   7247..7382    +  rep_origin     SV40 ori: SV40 origin of replication
   7403..7421    -  promoter       T7 promoter: promoter for bacteriophage T7 RNA polymerase
   7429..7584    +  CDS            lacZα (fragment): LacZα fragment of β-galactosidase; lacZ fragment
   7589..8017    +  rep_origin     f1 ori (sequence partly withheld): f1 bacteriophage origin of replication; arrow indicates direction of (+) strand synthesis
   8070..8174    +  promoter       AmpR promoter: bla
   8175..9035    +  CDS            AmpR: β-lactamase; bla; confers resistance to ampicillin, carbenicillin, and related antibiotics
   9206..9794    +  rep_origin     ori: high-copy-number ColE1/pMB1/pBR322/pUC origin of replication
   9977..10069   +  CDS            lacI (fragment): lac repressor; lacI; The lac repressor binds to the lac operator to inhibit transcription in E. coli. This inhibition can be relieved by adding lactose or isopropyl-β-D-thiogalactopyranoside (IPTG).
  10082..10103   +  protein_bind   CAP binding site: CAP binding activates transcription in the presence of cAMP. E. coli catabolite activator protein
  10118..10148   +  promoter       lac promoter: promoter for the E. coli lac operon
  10156..10172   +  protein_bind   lac operator: The lac repressor binds to the lac operator to inhibit transcription in E. coli. This inhibition can be relieved by adding lactose or isopropyl-β-D-thiogalactopyranoside (IPTG). lac repressor encoded by lacI
  10217..10235   +  promoter       T3 promoter: promoter for bacteriophage T3 RNA polymerase
