[The description below was written by a language model from this plasmid's Addgene catalogue record and pLannotate feature annotations shown in this document.]
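Description:
TFORF2518 is a third-generation-style, self-inactivating lentiviral expression plasmid built on the pLX_TRC317 backbone. It carries the human zinc-finger transcription factor gene ZFP37 (also known as ZNF906) as an overexpression ORF. It is one member of a barcoded transcription factor ORF collection in which each clone carries a unique 24-bp barcode, so that individual factors can be identified by sequencing in pooled screens. In bacteria it is maintained through a high-copy ColE1/pUC-type origin and selected with ampicillin via β-lactamase. An f1 origin and remnants of a lac/lacZα cloning region with T3 and T7 promoters are also present in the backbone. The depositor notes that the plasmid can recombine, as is common for LTR-containing vectors.

The viral genome is transcribed from an RSV promoter fused to a truncated HIV-1 5' LTR. This is followed by the Ψ packaging signal with a gag fragment and by the RRE for Rev-dependent nuclear export. An SV40 early promoter/origin drives puromycin N-acetyltransferase for selection of transduced mammalian cells. Downstream of this cassette, a cPPT/CTS element precedes the EF-1α promoter that drives ZFP37. A WPRE after the ORF enhances transcript expression, and the ΔU3 3' LTR inactivates LTR promoter activity after integration. An SV40 poly(A) signal lies beyond the LTR.

The automated annotation labels only about the first 950 bp of the roughly 2 kb insert as ZFP37. It does not annotate the barcode, whose position the record does not state. A short U6 promoter fragment is annotated just upstream of the WPRE. The sequenced length of 10,258 nt matches the stated backbone plus insert sizes.
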