Addgene plasmid #144034: TFORF2518
Purpose: Lentiviral vector for overexpressing transcription factor ORFs with unique 24-bp barcodes. Barcodes facilitate identification of transcription factors in pooled screens.
Depositing lab: Feng Zhang. Depositing organization: Broad Institute. Publication: A transcription factor atlas of directed differentiation. Joung J, Ma S, Tay T, Geiger-Schuller KR, Kirchgatterer PC, Verdine VK, Guo B, Arias-Garcia MA, Allen WE, Singh A, Kuksenko O, Abudayyeh OO, Gootenberg JS, Fu Z, Macrae RK, Buenrostro JD, Regev A, Zhang F. Cell. 2023 Jan 5;186(1):209-229.e26. doi: 10.1016/j.cell.2022.11.026. PubMed 36608654.
Backbone
  Vector backbone: pLX_TRC317
  Backbone manufacturer: Broad Institute Genetic Perturbation Platform
  Backbone size w/o insert (bp): 8264
  Vector type: Mammalian Expression, Lentiviral
  Selectable markers: Puromycin
Growth in bacteria
  Bacterial resistance: Ampicillin, 100 μg/mL
  Growth temperature: 37°C
  Growth strain: NEB Stable
  Copy number: High Copy
Gene/Insert
  Gene/Insert name: ZFP37
  Species: H. sapiens (human)
  Insert size (bp): 1994
  Entrez Gene: ZFP37 (a.k.a. ZNF906, FLJ38524)
  Promoter: EF1a
  Cloning method: Unknown
  Sequencing primers: 5′ GGGTGGAGACTGAAGTTAGGCCAG; 3′ CACATAGCGTAAAAGGAGCAACATAG
Terms and licenses: Academic/Nonprofit Terms; Industry Terms: Not Available to Industry
Depositor comments: NM_003408,ENST00000374227 . The transcription factor ORF portion of this plasmid was synthesized by Genewiz. Please test multiple small colonies in case of plasmid recombination. To make this collection available in a timely manner, a portion of this collection was not fully sequenced by Addgene. If an Addgene verified full plasmid sequence is not available, please contact us prior to placing an order to request the full sequence.
How to cite: TFORF2518 was a gift from Feng Zhang (Addgene plasmid # 144034 ; http://n2t.net/addgene:144034 ; RRID:Addgene_144034)
