>Addgene plasmid #144034 | TFORF2518 | depositor partial sequence | sequence record 284226 | Insert
ACCGCCACCATGTCGGTCTCCAGCGGCGTCCAGATTCTGACAAAGCCAGAGACCGTGGACCGGAGGAGAA
GTGCGGAAACGACCAAAGAGGCCGGGCGACCACTGGAGATGGCTGTGTCCGAGCCCGAGGCCAGCGCCGC
GGAATGGAAGCAACTGGATCCTGCTCAGAGCAACCTGTATAATGATGTGATGCTGGAGAACTACTGCAAC
CAAGCCTCAATGGGGTGTCAAGCTCCCAAACCAGACATGATCTCCAAGTTGGAAAAAGGAGAAGCACCAT
GGTTGGGGAAGGGGAAAAGACCCAGTCAAGGTTGTCCAAGTAAAATAGCAAGACCCAAGCAAAAAGAAAC
TGATGGAAAAGTCCAGAAAGATGATGACCAGCTTGAAAATATCCAGAAATCTCAAAACAAACTCCTCAGG
GAAGTTGCAGTCAAGAAGAAAACTCAAGCTAAGAAGAATGGCAGTGACTGTGGTTCACTGGGGAAAAAAA
ATAATTTGCATAAAAAACATGTTCCTTCAAAGAAAAGGCTTCTTAAATTTGAGTCATGTGGAAAAATTTT
GAAACAGAATTTAGATTTACCTGATCACTCAAGAAACTGTGTAAAAAGGAAATCTGATGCAGCTAAAGAA
CACAAGAAGTCATTCAACCATAGCTTATCTGATACAAGGAAAGGCAAAAAGCAAACTGGAAAGAAACATG
AGAAATTATCCAGCCATAGCTCATCTGATAAGTGTAACAAAACTGGCAAAAAACATGACAAATTATGCTG
TCATAGTTCATCCCATATTAAACAGGACAAAATTCAAACTGGAGAGAAACATGAGAAATCACCCAGCCTT
AGCTCATCTACTAAGCATGAAAAACCTCAAGCTTGTGTGAAACCCTATGAATGTAATCAATGTGGAAAGG
TTCTCAGCCATAAACAAGGACTCATTGACCATCAGAGAGTTCATACTGGGGAGAAACCATATGAATGTAA
TGAATGTGGGATAGCCTTTAGCCAAAAGTCACACCTTGTTGTACATCAGAGAACTCACACCGGAGAAAAA
CCATATGAATGTATTCAGTGTGGCAAAGCCCATGGTCATAAACATGCACTCACTGACCATCTAAGAATTC
ATACTGGAGAAAAGCCCTATGAATGTGCTGAATGTGGGAAAACCTTCAGACACAGCTCAAACCTTATTCA
ACATGTGAGATCTCACACAGGTGAGAAGCCATATGAATGTAAGGAATGTGGGAAGTCTTTTAGGTATAAC
TCATCTCTTACCGAACATGTGAGAACACATACAGGTGAAATACCATATGAATGCAATGAATGTGGAAAAG
CCTTTAAGTATAGCTCATCCCTTACTAAACACATGAGAATTCATACAGGTGAGAAACCCTTTGAATGTAA
TGAATGTGGGAAAGCTTTCAGCAAGAAGTCACACCTCATTATACATCAAAGAACTCATACTAAGGAGAAA
CCTTATAAATGTAATGAGTGTGGAAAAGCCTTTGGACATAGCTCATCTCTTACTTACCATATGAGAACTC
ATACAGGTGAAAGTCCCTTTGAATGTAATCAATGTGGGAAAGGCTTTAAACAAATTGAAGGCCTTACTCA
ACATCAGAGAGTTCATACTGGAGAGAAACCGTATGAGTGTAATGAATGTGGGAAAGCCTTTAGCCAAAAG
TCTCACCTCATTGTACATCAGAGAACTCATACTGGGGAGAAACCTTATGAATGTAACGAATGTGAAAAAG
CCTTTAATGCAAAATCACAGCTTGTTATACATCAGCGATCCCACACTGGAGAAAAACCCTATGAATGTAA
TGAATGTGGGAAAACTTTCAAACAAAATGCATCCCTAACCAAACATGTGAAAACTCATTCAGAAGATAAA
TCTCATGAGTAGTAATGAACTAGTCCGTAACTTGAAAGTATTTCGATTTCTTGGCTTTATATATCTTGTG
GAAAGGACGAATTAGATTCAAGCAGGTAGCGTTG
