>Addgene plasmid #144034 | TFORF2518 | depositor partial sequence | sequence record 284227 | Barcode
ATTAGATTCAAGCAGGTAGCGTTG
